Addgene plasmid #58774: pX330A_D10A-1x4
Purpose: Expresses Cas9 nickase and gRNA
Depositing lab: Takashi Yamamoto. Depositing organization: Hiroshima University. Publication: Multiplex genome engineering in human cells using all-in-one CRISPR/Cas9 vector system. Sakuma T, Nishikawa A, Kume S, Chayama K, Yamamoto T. Sci Rep. 2014 Jun 23;4:5400. doi: 10.1038/srep05400. PubMed 24954249.
Backbone
  Vector backbone: pUC ori vector
  Vector type: Mammalian Expression, CRISPR
Growth in bacteria
  Bacterial resistance: Ampicillin, 100 μg/mL
  Growth temperature: 37°C
  Growth strain: Stbl3
  Copy number: High Copy
Gene/Insert
  Gene/Insert name: humanized S. pyogenes Cas9 (D10A) nickase (alt names: SpCas9n (D10A); hSpCas9n (D10A))
  Species: S. pyogenes
  Insert size (bp): 4272
  Mutation: D10A nickase-converting mutation
  Promoter: CBh
  Tag / fusion protein: 3xFLAG (N terminal on insert)
  Cloning method: Unknown
  Sequencing primers: 5′ attacctggagcacctgcctg
Resource information
  A portion of this plasmid was derived from a plasmid made by: Feng Zhang
Terms and licenses: Academic/Nonprofit Terms; Industry Terms: Not Available to Industry
How to cite: pX330A_D10A-1x4 was a gift from Takashi Yamamoto (Addgene plasmid # 58774 ; http://n2t.net/addgene:58774 ; RRID:Addgene_58774)
