[The description below was written by a language model from this plasmid's Addgene catalogue record.]
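Description:
pX330A_D10A-1x4 is a mammalian expression CRISPR plasmid built on a pUC-origin backbone, which gives high copy number in E. coli, and it is selected with ampicillin. Part of the plasmid derives from an earlier CRISPR vector made in another laboratory, as the pX330-based name suggests. It is an all-in-one design: according to its stated purpose, a single plasmid delivers both the Cas9 protein component and a guide RNA.

The main insert, about 4.3 kb, is a human codon-optimised Streptococcus pyogenes Cas9 carrying the D10A substitution. This mutation inactivates the RuvC nuclease domain, so the enzyme cuts only one DNA strand and acts as a nickase rather than making double-strand breaks. The coding sequence is driven by the CBh promoter, a hybrid chicken β-actin-type promoter that gives strong, broad expression in mammalian cells. An N-terminal 3xFLAG tag allows detection or immunoprecipitation of the protein. The record says a gRNA is expressed but does not name the promoter driving it, describe the guide cloning site, or list any nuclear localisation signals or polyadenylation elements, and no feature table is provided to confirm them.

The associated publication describes an all-in-one vector system for multiplex genome engineering in human cells. The record does not explain the "1x4" suffix, though it may indicate the plasmid's place in a scheme for assembling several guide cassettes. Nickase vectors of this kind are typically used with paired guides targeting opposite strands, which produces offset nicks and reduces off-target cleavage compared with wild-type Cas9.
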