>Addgene plasmid #58774 | pX330A_D10A-1x4 | addgene partial sequence | sequence record 95543 | CAGenhancer-F 5'-GGGCGTACTTGGCATATGAT-3'
CCCTATTGGCGTTACTATTGACGTCAATGGGCGGGGGTCGTTGGGCGGTCAGCCAGGCGGGCCATTTACC
GTAAGTTATGTAACGGGTACCTCTAAGAGACCACCGGTGGAAAGCGGGCAGTGAGCGCAACGCAATTAAT
GTGAGTTAGCTCACTCATTAGGCACCCCAGGCTTTACACTTTATGCTTCCGGCTCGTATGTTGTGTGGAA
TTGTGAGCGGATAACAATTTCACACAGGAAACAGCTATGACCATGATTACGCCAAGCGCGCAATTAACCC
TCACTAAAGGGAACAAAAGCTGGAGGACCTCGAGGGGGGGCCCGGTACCCAATTCGCCCTATAGTGAGTC
G
