>Addgene plasmid #58774 | pX330A_D10A-1x4 | addgene partial sequence | sequence record 95549 | hSpCas9-R1 5'-CGCTCGTGCTTCTTATCCTC-3'
AGCTGTCGTCCACCTTGGCCATCTCGTTGCTGAAGATCTCTTGCAGATAGCAGATCCGGTTCTTCCGTCT
GGTGTATCTTCTTCTGGCGGTTCTCTTCAGCCGGGTGGCCTCGGCTGTTTCGCCGCTGTCGAACAGCAGG
GCTCCGATCAGGTTCTTCTTGATGCTGTGCCGGTCGGTGTTGCCCAGCACCTTGAATTTCTTGCTGGGCA
CCTTGTACTCGTCGGTGATCACGGCCCAGCCCACAGAGTTGGTGCCGATGGCCAGGCCGATGCTGTACTT
CTTGTCGGCTGCTGGGACTCCGTGGATACCGACCTTCCGCTTCTTCTTTGGGGCCATCTTATCGTCATCG
TCTTTGTAATCAATATCATGATCCTTGTAGTCTCCGTCGTGGTCCTTATAGTCCATGGTGGCACCGGTCC
AACCTGAAAAAAAGTGATTTCAGGCAGGTGCTCCAGGTAATTAAACATTAATACCCCACCAACCAACCAT
CCCTTAAACCCTTACC
